>Addgene plasmid #219116 | SFFV-BACH1-Brd 152 | addgene full sequence | sequence record 448931 | Addgene NGS Result
ATTTATGCAGAGGCCGAGGCCGCCTCGGCCTCTGAGCTATTCCAGAAGTAGTGAGGAGGCTTTTTTGGAG
GCCTAGGGACGTACCCAATTCGCCCTATAGTGAGTCGTATTACGCGCGCTCACTGGCCGTCGTTTTACAA
CGTCGTGACTGGGAAAACCCTGGCGTTACCCAACTTAATCGCCTTGCAGCACATCCCCCTTTCGCCAGCT
GGCGTAATAGCGAAGAGGCCCGCACCGATCGCCCTTCCCAACAGTTGCGCAGCCTGAATGGCGAATGGG
[124 nt withheld, positions 280-403]
C
[91 nt withheld, positions 405-495]
A
[49 nt withheld, positions 497-545]
CCTTTGACGTTGGAGTCCACGTTCTTT
[37 nt withheld, positions 573-609]
ACCCTATCTCGGTCTATTCTTTTGATTTATAAGGGATTTTGCCGATTTCGGCCTATTGGTTAAAAAATGA
GCTGATTTAACAAAAATTTAACGCGAATTTTAACAAAATATTAACGCTTACAATTTAGGTGGCACTTTTC
GGGGAAATGTGCGCGGAACCCCTATTTGTTTATTTTTCTAAATACATTCAAATATGTATCCGCTCATGAG
ACAATAACCCTGATAAATGCTTCAATAATATTGAAAAAGGAAGAGTATGAGTATTCAACATTTCCGTGTC
GCCCTTATTCCCTTTTTTGCGGCATTTTGCCTTCCTGTTTTTGCTCACCCAGAAACGCTGGTGAAAGTAA
AAGATGCTGAAGATCAGTTGGGTGCACGAGTGGGTTACATCGAACTGGATCTCAACAGCGGTAAGATCCT
TGAGAGTTTTCGCCCCGAAGAACGTTTTCCAATGATGAGCACTTTTAAAGTTCTGCTATGTGGCGCGGTA
TTATCCCGTATTGACGCCGGGCAAGAGCAACTCGGTCGCCGCATACACTATTCTCAGAATGACTTGGTTG
AGTACTCACCAGTCACAGAAAAGCATCTTACGGATGGCATGACAGTAAGAGAATTATGCAGTGCTGCCAT
AACCATGAGTGATAACACTGCGGCCAACTTACTTCTGACAACGATCGGAGGACCGAAGGAGCTAACCGCT
TTTTTGCACAACATGGGGGATCATGTAACTCGCCTTGATCGTTGGGAACCGGAGCTGAATGAAGCCATAC
CAAACGACGAGCGTGACACCACGATGCCTGTAGCAATGGCAACAACGTTGCGCAAACTATTAACTGGCGA
ACTACTTACTCTAGCTTCCCGGCAACAATTAATAGACTGGATGGAGGCGGATAAAGTTGCAGGACCACTT
CTGCGCTCGGCCCTTCCGGCTGGCTGGTTTATTGCTGATAAATCTGGAGCCGGTGAGCGTGGGTCTCGCG
GTATCATTGCAGCACTGGGGCCAGATGGTAAGCCCTCCCGTATCGTAGTTATCTACACGACGGGGAGTCA
GGCAACTATGGATGAACGAAATAGACAGATCGCTGAGATAGGTGCCTCACTGATTAAGCATTGGTAACTG
TCAGACCAAGTTTACTCATATATACTTTAGATTGATTTAAAACTTCATTTTTAATTTAAAAGGATCTAGG
TGAAGATCCTTTTTGATAATCTCATGACCAAAATCCCTTAACGTGAGTTTTCGTTCCACTGAGCGTCAGA
CCCCGTAGAAAAGATCAAAGGATCTTCTTGAGATCCTTTTTTTCTGCGCGTAATCTGCTGCTTGCAAACA
AAAAAACCACCGCTACCAGCGGTGGTTTGTTTGCCGGATCAAGAGCTACCAACTCTTTTTCCGAAGGTAA
CTGGCTTCAGCAGAGCGCAGATACCAAATACTGTTCTTCTAGTGTAGCCGTAGTTAGGCCACCACTTCAA
GAACTCTGTAGCACCGCCTACATACCTCGCTCTGCTAATCCTGTTACCAGTGGCTGCTGCCAGTGGCGAT
AAGTCGTGTCTTACCGGGTTGGACTCAAGACGATAGTTACCGGATAAGGCGCAGCGGTCGGGCTGAACGG
GGGGTTCGTGCACACAGCCCAGCTTGGAGCGAACGACCTACACCGAACTGAGATACCTACAGCGTGAGCT
ATGAGAAAGCGCCACGCTTCCCGAAGGGAGAAAGGCGGACAGGTATCCGGTAAGCGGCAGGGTCGGAACA
GGAGAGCGCACGAGGGAGCTTCCAGGGGGAAACGCCTGGTATCTTTATAGTCCTGTCGGGTTTCGCCACC
TCTGACTTGAGCGTCGATTTTTGTGATGCTCGTCAGGGGGGCGGAGCCTATGGAAAAACGCCAGCAACGC
GGCCTTTTTACGGTTCCTGGCCTTTTGCTGGCCTTTTGCTCACATGTTCTTTCCTGCGTTATCCCCTGAT
TCTGTGGATAACCGTATTACCGCCTTTGAGTGAGCTGATACCGCTCGCCGCAGCCGAACGACCGAGCGCA
GCGAGTCAGTGAGCGAGGAAGCGGAAGAGCGCCCAATACGCAAACCGCCTCTCCCCGCGCGTTGGCCGAT
TCATTAATGCAGCTGGCACGACAGGTTTCCCGACTGGAAAGCGGGCAGTGAGCGCAACGCAATTAATGTG
AGTTAGCTCACTCATTAGGCACCCCAGGCTTTACACTTTATGCTTCCGGCTCGTATGTTGTGTGGAATTG
TGAGCGGATAACAATTTCACACAGGAAACAGCTATGACCATGATTACGCCAAGCGCGCAATTAACCCTCA
CTAAAGGGAACAAAAGCTGGAGCTGCAAGCTTAATGTAGTCTTATGCAATACTCTTGTAGTCTTGCAACA
TGGTAACGATGAGTTAGCAACATGCCTTACAAGGAGAGAAAAAGCACCGTGCATGCCGATTGGTGGAAGT
AAGGTGGTACGATCGTGCCTTATTAGGAAGGCAACAGACGGGTCTGACATGGATTGGACGAACCACTGAA
TTGCCGCATTGCAGAGATATTGTATTTAAGTGCCTAGCTCGATACATAAACGGGTCTCTCTGGTTAGACC
AGATCTGAGCCTGGGAGCTCTCTGGCTAACTAGGGAACCCACTGCTTAAGCCTCAATAAAGCTTGCCTTG
AGTGCTTCAAGTAGTGTGTGCCCGTCTGTTGTGTGACTCTGGTAACTAGAGATCCCTCAGACCCTTTTAG
TCAGTGTGGAAAATCTCTAGCAGTGGCGCCCGAACAGGGACTTGAAAGCGAAAGGGAAACCAGAGGAGCT
CTCTCGACGCAGGACTCGGCTTGCTGAAGCGCGCACGGCAAGAGGCGAGGGGCGGCGACTGGTGAGTACG
CCAAAAATTTTGACTAGCGGAGGCTAGAAGGAGAGAGATGGGTGCGAGAGCGTCAGTATTAAGCGGGGGA
GAATTAGATCGCGATGGGAAAAAATTCGGTTAAGGCCAGGGGGAAAGAAAAAATATAAATTAAAACATAT
AGTATGGGCAAGCAGGGAGCTAGAACGATTCGCAGTTAATCCTGGCCTGTTAGAAACATCAGAAGGCTGT
AGACAAATACTGGGACAGCTACAACCATCCCTTCAGACAGGATCAGAAGAACTTAGATCATTATATAATA
CAGTAGCAACCCTCTATTGTGTGCATCAAAGGATAGAGATAAAAGACACCAAGGAAGCTTTAGACAAGAT
AGAGGAAGAGCAAAACAAAAGTAAGACCACCGCACAGCAAGCGGCCGCTGATCTTCAGACCTGGAGGAGG
AGATATGAGGGACAATTGGAGAAGTGAATTATATAAATATAAAGTAGTAAAAATTGAACCATTAGGAGTA
GCACCCACCAAGGCAAAGAGAAGAGTGGTGCAGAGAGAAAAAAGAGCAGTGGGAATAGGAGCTTTGTTCC
TTGGGTTCTTGGGAGCAGCAGGAAGCACTATGGGCGCAGCGTCAATGACGCTGACGGTACAGGCCAGACA
ATTATTGTCTGGTATAGTGCAGCAGCAGAACAATTTGCTGAGGGCTATTGAGGCGCAACAGCATCTGTTG
CAACTCACAGTCTGGGGCATCAAGCAGCTCCAGGCAAGAATCCTGGCTGTGGAAAGATACCTAAAGGATC
AACAGCTCCTGGGGATTTGGGGTTGCTCTGGAAAACTCATTTGCACCACTGCTGTGCCTTGGAATGCTAG
TTGGAGTAATAAATCTCTGGAACAGATTTGGAATCACACGACCTGGATGGAGTGGGACAGAGAAATTAAC
AATTACACAAGCTTAATACACTCCTTAATTGAAGAATCGCAAAACCAGCAAGAAAAGAATGAACAAGAAT
TATTGGAATTAGATAAATGGGCAAGTTTGTGGAATTGGTTTAACATAACAAATTGGCTGTGGTATATAAA
ATTATTCATAATGATAGTAGGAGGCTTGGTAGGTTTAAGAATAGTTTTTGCTGTACTTTCTATAGTGAAT
AGAGTTAGGCAGGGATATTCACCATTATCGTTTCAGACCCACCTCCCAACCCCGAGGGGACCCGACAGGC
CCGAAGGAATAGAAGAAGAAGGTGGAGAGAGAGACAGAGACAGATCCATTCGATTAGTGAACGGATCTCG
ACGGTATCGGTTAACTTTTAAAAGAAAAGGGGGGATTGGGGGGTACAGTGCAGGGGAAAGAATAGTAGAC
ATAATAGCAACAGACATACAAACTAAAGAATTACAAAAACAAATTACAAAAATTCAAAATTTTATCGATC
ACGAGACTAGCCTCGAGCTGGCTGCAGTAACGCCATTTTGCAAGGCATGGAAAAATACCAAACCAAGAAT
AGAGAAGTTCAGATCAAGGGCGGGTACATGAAAATAGCTAACGTTGGGCCAAACAGGATATCTGCGGTGA
GCAGTTTCGGCCCCGGCCCGGGGCCAAGAACAGATGGTCACCGCAGTTTCGGCCCCGGCCCGAGGCCAAG
AACAGATGGTCCCCAGATATGGCCCAACCCTCAGCAGTTTCTTAAGACCCATCAGATGTTTCCAGGCTCC
CCCAAGGACCTGAAATGACCCTGCGCCTTATTTGAATTAACCAATCAGCCTGCTTCTCGCTTCTGTTCGC
GCGCTTCTGCTTCCCGAGCTCTATAAAAGAGCTCACAACCCCTCACTCGGCGCGCCAGTCCTCCGACAGA
CTGAGTCGGCCGGTCGAATCAAGCTTATCGATACCGTCGACGGATCCGCTAGCCCGCGGTTCGAAATGTC
TCTGAGTGAGAACTCGGTTTTTGCCTATGAATCTTCTGTGCATAGCACCAATGTTTTACTCAGCCTTAAT
GACCAGCGGAAGAAAGATGTGCTGTGCGATGTCACCATCTTTGTGGAGGGACAGCGGTTCCGCGCTCACC
GGTCCGTGCTGGCGGCATGCAGCAGTTACTTCCACTCAAGAATCGTAGGCCAGGCTGATGGAGAGCTGAA
CATTACTCTTCCAGAAGAGGTGACAGTTAAAGGATTTGAACCTTTAATTCAGTTTGCCTACACTGCTAAA
CTGATTTTAAGTAAAGAGAATGTGGATGAAGTGTGCAAATGTGTGGAGTTTTTAAGTGTACATAATATTG
AGGAATCCTGCTTTCAGTTTCTGAAATTTAAGTTTTTGGACTCCACTGCAGACCAGCAAGAATGCCCAAG
AAAAAAATGCTTTTCATCACACTGTCAGAAAACAGACCTTAAACTTTCACTTTTGGACCAGAGGGATCTA
GAAACTGATGAAGTGGAGGAATTTCTGGAAAATAAAAATGTTCAGACTCCTCAGTGTAAACTCCGCAGGT
ATCAAGGAAATGCAAAAGCCTCACCTCCTCTACAAGACAGTGCCAGTCAGACATATGAGTCCATGTGCTT
AGAGAAGGATGCTGCTCTGGCCTTGCCTTCTTTATGCCCCAAATACAGAAAATTCCAAAAAGCATTTGGA
ACTGACAGAGTCCGTACTGGGGAATCTAGTGTCAAAGACATTCATGCTTCTGTTCAGCCAAATGAAAGGT
CTGAAAATGAATGCCTGGGAGGAGTCCCGGAGTGTAGAGATTTGCAGGTGATGTTAAAATGTGACGAAAG
TAAATTAGCAATGGAACCTGAAGAAACGAAGAAAGATCCTGCTTCTCAGTGCCCAACTGAAAAATCAGAA
GTGACTCCTTTCCCCCACAATTCTTCCATAGACCCTCATGGACTTTATTCTTTGTCTCTTTTACACACAT
ATGACCAATATGGTGACTTGAATTTTGCTGGTATGCAAAACACAACAGTGTTAACAGAAAAGCCTTTGTC
AGGTACAGACGTCCAAGAAAAAACATTTGGTGAAAGTCAGGATTTACCTTTGAAATCCGACTTGGGCACC
AGGGAAGATAGTAGTGTTGCATCTAGTGATAGGAGTAGTGTGGAGCGAGAAGTGGCAGAACACCTAGCAA
AAGGCTTCTGGAGTGACATTTGCAGCACGGACACTCCTTGCCAAATGCAGTTATCACCTGCTGTGGCCAA
AGATGGCTCAGAACAGATCTCACAGAAACGGTCTGAGTGTCCGTGGTTAGGTATCAGGATTAGTGAGAGC
CCAGAACCAGGTCAAAGGACTTTCACAACATTAAGTTCTGTCAACTGCCCTTTTATAAGTACTCTGAGTA
CTGAAGGCTGTTCAAGCAATTTGGAAATTGGAAACGATGATTATGTTTCAGAACCCCAGCAAGAACCTTG
CCCATATGCTTGTGTCATTAGCTTGGGAGACGACTCTGAGACGGACACCGAAGGAGACAGTGAATCCTGT
TCAGCCAGAGAACAAGAATGTGAGGTAAAACTGCCATTCAATGCACAACGGATAATTTCACTGTCTCGAA
ATGATTTTCAGTCCTTGTTGAAAATGCACAAGCTTACTCCAGAACAGCTGGATTGTATCCATGATATTCG
AAGAAGAAGTAAAAACAGAATTGCTGCACAGCGCTGTCGCAAGAGAAAACTTGACTGTATACAGAATCTT
GAATCAGAAATTGAGAAGCTGCAAAGTGAAAAGGAGAGCTTGTTGAAGGAAAGAGATCACATTTTGTCAA
CTCTGGGTGAGACAAAGCAGAACCTAACTGGACTTTGCCAGAAAGTTTGTAAAGAAGCAGCTCTGAGTCA
AGAACAAATACAGATACTCGCCAAGTACTCAGCTGCAGATTGCCCACTTTCATTTTTAATTTCTGAAAAA
GATAAAAGTACTCCTGATGGTGAACTGGCGTTACCATCAATTTTCAGTTTATCTGACCGGCCTCCAGCAG
TGCTGCCTCCCTGTGCCAGAGGAAACAGTGAGCCTGGCTACGCGCGAGGGCAGGAGTCCCAGCAGATGTC
CACAGCCACCTCTGAGCAAGCTGGGCCTGCGGAACAGTGTCGTCAGAGTGGTGGGATCTCAGATTTCTGT
CAGCAGATGACTGATAAATGTACTACTGATGAGTAAACCGGTCGGATCCCCCGGGCTGCAGGAATTCGAG
CATCTTACCGCCATTTATTCCCATATTTGTTCTGTTTTTCTTGATTTGGGTATACATTTAAATGTTAATA
AAACAAAATGGTGGGGCAATCATTTACATTTTTAGGGATATGTAATTACTAGTTCAGGTGTATTGCCACA
AGACAAACATGTTAAGAAACTTTCCCGTTATTTACGCTCTGTTCCTGTTAATCAACCTCTGGATTACAAA
ATTTGTGAAAGATTGACTGATATTCTTAACTATGTTGCTCCTTTTACGCTGTGTGGATATGCTGCTTTAA
TGCCTCTGTATCATGCTATTGCTTCCCGTACGGCTTTCGTTTTCTCCTCCTTGTATAAATCCTGGTTGCT
GTCTCTTTATGAGGAGTTGTGGCCCGTTGTCCGTCAACGTGGCGTGGTGTGCTCTGTGTTTGCTGACGCA
ACCCCCACTGGCTGGGGCATTGCCACCACCTGTCAACTCCTTTCTGGGACTTTCGCTTTCCCCCTCCCGA
TCGCCACGGCAGAACTCATCGCCGCCTGCCTTGCCCGCTGCTGGACAGGGGCTAGGTTGCTGGGCACTGA
TAATTCCGTGGTGTTGTCGGGGAAGCTGACGTCCTTTGCAATTCGATATCAAGCTGTACCTTCTAGATGT
ACACAAAGGAAAGCGCTTCTAGACCAATGACTTACAAGGCAGCTGTAGATCTTAGCCACTTTTTAAAAGA
AAAGGGGGGACTGGAAGGGCTAATTCACTCCCAACGAAGACAAGATCTGCTTTTTGCTTGTACTGGGTCT
CTCTGGTTAGACCAGATCTGAGCCTGGGAGCTCTCTGGCTAACTAGGGAACCCACTGCTTAAGCCTCAAT
AAAGCTTGCCTTGAGTGCTTCAAGTAGTGTGTGCCCGTCTGTTGTGTGACTCTGGTAACTAGAGATCCCT
CAGACCCTTTTAGTCAGTGTGGAAAATCTCTAGCAGTAGTAGTTCATGTCATCTTATTATTCAGTATTTA
TAACTTGCAAAGAAATGAATATCAGAGAGTGAGAGGAACTTGTTTATTGCAGCTTATAATGGTTACAAAT
AAAGCAATAGCATCACAAATTTCACAAATAAAGCATTTTTTTCACTGCATTCTAGTTGTGGTTTGTCCAA
ACTCATCAATGTATCTTATCATGTCTGGCTCTAGCTATCCCGCCCCTAACTCCGCCCATCCCGCCCCTAA
CTCCGCCCAGTTCCGCCCATTCTCCGCCCCATGGCTGACTAATTTTTTTT
Features (pLannotate 1.2.2; 29 found; start..end, strand, type, name):
     94..112     -  promoter       T7 promoter: promoter for bacteriophage T7 RNA polymerase
    120..275     +  CDS            lacZα (fragment): LacZα fragment of β-galactosidase; lacZ fragment
    280..708     +  rep_origin     f1 ori (sequence partly withheld): f1 bacteriophage origin of replication; arrow indicates direction of (+) strand synthesis
    761..865     +  promoter       AmpR promoter: bla
    866..1726    +  CDS            AmpR: β-lactamase; bla; confers resistance to ampicillin, carbenicillin, and related antibiotics
   1897..2485    +  rep_origin     ori: high-copy-number ColE1/pMB1/pBR322/pUC origin of replication
   2668..2760    +  CDS            lacI (fragment): lac repressor; lacI; The lac repressor binds to the lac operator to inhibit transcription in E. coli. This inhibition can be relieved by adding lactose or isopropyl-β-D-thiogalactopyranoside (IPTG).
   2773..2794    +  protein_bind   CAP binding site: CAP binding activates transcription in the presence of cAMP. E. coli catabolite activator protein
   2809..2839    +  promoter       lac promoter: promoter for the E. coli lac operon
   2847..2863    +  protein_bind   lac operator: The lac repressor binds to the lac operator to inhibit transcription in E. coli. This inhibition can be relieved by adding lactose or isopropyl-β-D-thiogalactopyranoside (IPTG). lac repressor encoded by lacI
   2908..2926    +  promoter       T3 promoter: promoter for bacteriophage T3 RNA polymerase
   2954..3180    +  promoter       RSV promoter: Rous sarcoma virus enhancer/promoter
   3181..3361    +  LTR            5' LTR (truncated): truncated 5' long terminal repeat (LTR) from HIV-1
   3408..3533    +  misc_feature   HIV-1 Ψ: packaging signal of human immunodeficiency virus type 1
   3517..3880    +  CDS            HIV-1 gag (fragment): gag protein from human immunodeficiency virus 1; gag
   4026..4259    +  misc_feature   RRE: The Rev response element (RRE) of HIV-1 allows for Rev-dependent mRNA export from the nucleus to the cytoplasm.
   4636..4736    +  CDS            Rev (fragment): human immunodeficiency virus 1 (HIV-1) Rev protein; rev; enhances nuclear export of unspliced and incompletely spliced viral mRNAs
   4755..4872    +  misc_feature   cPPT/CTS: central polypurine tract and central termination sequence of HIV-1
   4906..5307    +  promoter       SFFV promoter: spleen focus-forming virus long terminal repeat (LTR) promoter
   5317..5340    +  misc_feature   MCS (fragment): pBluescript multiple cloning site
   5365..7572    +  CDS            BACH1: BACH1_HUMAN - Experimental evidence at protein level: Swiss-Prot protein existence level 1. Transcriptional regulator that acts as repressor or activator, depending on the context. Binds to NF-E2 DNA binding sites. Plays important roles in coordinating transcription activation and repression by MAFK (By similarity). Together with MAF, represses the transcription of genes under the control of the NFE2L2 oxidative stress pathway (PubMed:24035498). From Homo sapiens (Human).
   7583..7608    +  misc_feature   MCS (fragment): pBluescript multiple cloning site
   7608..7667    +  CDS            S (fragment): HBSAG_WHV6 - Experimental evidence at transcript level: Swiss-Prot protein existence level 2. The middle envelope protein plays an important role in the budding of the virion. It is involved in the induction of budding in a nucleocapsid independent way. In this process the majority of envelope proteins bud to form subviral lipoprotein particles of 22 nm of diameter that do not contain a nucleocapsid (By similarity). From Woodchuck hepatitis B virus (isolate w64/pWS23) (WHV).
   7799..8202    +  misc_feature   WPRE: woodchuck hepatitis virus posttranscriptional regulatory element
   8260..8319    +  CDS            nef (fragment): NEF_HV1Z2 - Experimental evidence at protein level: Swiss-Prot protein existence level 1. Extracellular Nef protein targets CD4(+) T-lymphocytes for apoptosis by interacting with CXCR4 surface receptors. From Human immunodeficiency virus type 1 group M subtype D (isolate Z2/CDC-Z34) (HIV-1).
   8321..8554    +  LTR            3' LTR (ΔU3): self-inactivating 3' long terminal repeat (LTR) from HIV-1
   8626..8747    +  polyA_signal   SV40 poly(A) signal: SV40 polyadenylation signal
   8766..8787    +  rep_origin     SV40 ori (fragment): SV40 origin of replication
   8787..73      +  rep_origin     SV40 ori (across the origin): SV40 origin of replication
