[The description below was written by a language model from this plasmid's Addgene catalogue record and pLannotate feature annotations shown in this document.]
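Description:
SFFV-BACH1-Brd 152 is a lentiviral expression plasmid built on the SFFV-MCS backbone that carries the human transcription factor BACH1 together with a unique DNA barcode. It is maintained in E. coli through a high-copy ColE1/pUC-type origin and selected with ampicillin via the β-lactamase gene. An f1 origin and pBluescript-derived remnants (lacZα fragment, lac promoter/operator, T7 and T3 promoters) are also present in the bacterial portion. The annotated full sequence is 8,849 nt, consistent with the stated backbone and insert sizes.

The viral cassette has a third-generation, self-inactivating layout. An RSV promoter fused to a truncated HIV-1 5' LTR drives genomic RNA production in packaging cells. It is followed by the Ψ packaging signal with a partial gag sequence, the Rev response element for Rev-dependent nuclear export, and the cPPT/CTS. The cassette ends with a ΔU3 3' LTR, with an SV40 polyadenylation signal and SV40 origin sequence downstream of it.

Within this framework, the spleen focus-forming virus (SFFV) promoter, a strong promoter often chosen for haematopoietic cells, drives the BACH1 coding sequence, which was cloned between Bsp119I and BstHI sites. No epitope tag, fluorescent reporter or mammalian selection marker is annotated. A WPRE downstream of the gene enhances transcript stability and expression. According to the depositor, the barcode sits after the WPRE in an XbaI site, although it is not annotated separately in the feature table. That position should place it in the 3' portion of the transcript, so it could be read from expressed RNA as well as from integrated provirus.

The plasmid belongs to a barcoded transcription factor collection made for combinatorial screening in immune cell reprogramming. In such screens, the barcode identifies which factors were delivered to a given cell.
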