Addgene plasmid #219116: SFFV-BACH1-Brd 152
Purpose: Transcription factor BACH1 with a specific barcode assigned.
Depositing lab: Filipe Pereira. Depositing organization: Center for Neuroscience and Cell Biology, University of Coimbra. Publication: A combinatorial transcription factor screening platform for immune cell reprogramming. Kurochkin I, Altman AR, Caiado I, Pertiga-Cabral D, Halitzki E, Minaeva M, Zimmermannova O, Henriques-Oliveira L, Klein D, Nair M, Oliveira D, Cajal LR, Knittel R, Feick C, Ringner M, Martin M, Cirovic B, Pires CF, Rosa FF, Sitnicka E, Theis FJ, Pereira CF. Cell Syst. 2026 Jan 21;17(1):101457. doi: 10.1016/j.cels.2025.101457. Epub 2026 Jan 14. PubMed 41539305.
Backbone
  Vector backbone: SFFV-MCS
  Backbone size w/o insert (bp): 6638
  Vector type: Lentiviral
Growth in bacteria
  Bacterial resistance: Ampicillin, 100 μg/mL
  Growth temperature: 37°C
  Growth strain: NEB Stable
  Copy number: High Copy
Gene/Insert
  Gene/Insert name: BACH1
  Species: H. sapiens (human)
  Insert size (bp): 2211
  Entrez Gene: BACH1 (a.k.a. BACH-1, BTBD24)
  Promoter: The spleen focus-forming virus (SFFV) promoter
  Cloning method: Restriction Enzyme; 5′ cloning site Bsp119I (not destroyed); 3′ cloning site BstHI (not destroyed)
Terms and licenses: Academic/Nonprofit Terms; Industry Terms: Not Available to Industry
Depositor comments: Barcode sequence cloned into XbaI restriction site. Design of plasmid is as follows: SFFV-[TF sequence]-WPRE-[Barcode sequence].
How to cite: SFFV-BACH1-Brd 152 was a gift from Filipe Pereira (Addgene plasmid # 219116 ; http://n2t.net/addgene:219116 ; RRID:Addgene_219116)
