>Addgene plasmid #219116 | SFFV-BACH1-Brd 152 | depositor partial sequence | sequence record 427828 | TF ORF
ATGTCTCTGAGTGAGAACTCGGTTTTTGCCTATGAATCTTCTGTGCATAGCACCAATGTTTTACTCAGCC
TTAATGACCAGCGGAAGAAAGATGTGCTGTGCGATGTCACCATCTTTGTGGAGGGACAGCGGTTCCGCGC
TCACCGGTCCGTGCTGGCGGCATGCAGCAGTTACTTCCACTCAAGAATCGTAGGCCAGGCTGATGGAGAG
CTGAACATTACTCTTCCAGAAGAGGTGACAGTTAAAGGATTTGAACCTTTAATTCAGTTTGCCTACACTG
CTAAACTGATTTTAAGTAAAGAGAATGTGGATGAAGTGTGCAAATGTGTGGAGTTTTTAAGTGTACATAA
TATTGAGGAATCCTGCTTTCAGTTTCTGAAATTTAAGTTTTTGGACTCCACTGCAGACCAGCAAGAATGC
CCAAGAAAAAAATGCTTTTCATCACACTGTCAGAAAACAGACCTTAAACTTTCACTTTTGGACCAGAGGG
ATCTAGAAACTGATGAAGTGGAGGAATTTCTGGAAAATAAAAATGTTCAGACTCCTCAGTGTAAACTCCG
CAGGTATCAAGGAAATGCAAAAGCCTCACCTCCTCTACAAGACAGTGCCAGTCAGACATATGAGTCCATG
TGCTTAGAGAAGGATGCTGCTCTGGCCTTGCCTTCTTTATGCCCCAAATACAGAAAATTCCAAAAAGCAT
TTGGAACTGACAGAGTCCGTACTGGGGAATCTAGTGTCAAAGACATTCATGCTTCTGTTCAGCCAAATGA
AAGGTCTGAAAATGAATGCCTGGGAGGAGTCCCGGAGTGTAGAGATTTGCAGGTGATGTTAAAATGTGAC
GAAAGTAAATTAGCAATGGAACCTGAAGAAACGAAGAAAGATCCTGCTTCTCAGTGCCCAACTGAAAAAT
CAGAAGTGACTCCTTTCCCCCACAATTCTTCCATAGACCCTCATGGACTTTATTCTTTGTCTCTTTTACA
CACATATGACCAATATGGTGACTTGAATTTTGCTGGTATGCAAAACACAACAGTGTTAACAGAAAAGCCT
TTGTCAGGTACAGACGTCCAAGAAAAAACATTTGGTGAAAGTCAGGATTTACCTTTGAAATCCGACTTGG
GCACCAGGGAAGATAGTAGTGTTGCATCTAGTGATAGGAGTAGTGTGGAGCGAGAAGTGGCAGAACACCT
AGCAAAAGGCTTCTGGAGTGACATTTGCAGCACGGACACTCCTTGCCAAATGCAGTTATCACCTGCTGTG
GCCAAAGATGGCTCAGAACAGATCTCACAGAAACGGTCTGAGTGTCCGTGGTTAGGTATCAGGATTAGTG
AGAGCCCAGAACCAGGTCAAAGGACTTTCACAACATTAAGTTCTGTCAACTGCCCTTTTATAAGTACTCT
GAGTACTGAAGGCTGTTCAAGCAATTTGGAAATTGGAAACGATGATTATGTTTCAGAACCCCAGCAAGAA
CCTTGCCCATATGCTTGTGTCATTAGCTTGGGAGACGACTCTGAGACGGACACCGAAGGAGACAGTGAAT
CCTGTTCAGCCAGAGAACAAGAATGTGAGGTAAAACTGCCATTCAATGCACAACGGATAATTTCACTGTC
TCGAAATGATTTTCAGTCCTTGTTGAAAATGCACAAGCTTACTCCAGAACAGCTGGATTGTATCCATGAT
ATTCGAAGAAGAAGTAAAAACAGAATTGCTGCACAGCGCTGTCGCAAGAGAAAACTTGACTGTATACAGA
ATCTTGAATCAGAAATTGAGAAGCTGCAAAGTGAAAAGGAGAGCTTGTTGAAGGAAAGAGATCACATTTT
GTCAACTCTGGGTGAGACAAAGCAGAACCTAACTGGACTTTGCCAGAAAGTTTGTAAAGAAGCAGCTCTG
AGTCAAGAACAAATACAGATACTCGCCAAGTACTCAGCTGCAGATTGCCCACTTTCATTTTTAATTTCTG
AAAAAGATAAAAGTACTCCTGATGGTGAACTGGCGTTACCATCAATTTTCAGTTTATCTGACCGGCCTCC
AGCAGTGCTGCCTCCCTGTGCCAGAGGAAACAGTGAGCCTGGCTACGCGCGAGGGCAGGAGTCCCAGCAG
ATGTCCACAGCCACCTCTGAGCAAGCTGGGCCTGCGGAACAGTGTCGTCAGAGTGGTGGGATCTCAGATT
TCTGTCAGCAGATGACTGATAAATGTACTACTGATGAGTAA
