>Addgene plasmid #219116 | SFFV-BACH1-Brd 152 | depositor partial sequence | sequence record 427829 | Barcode sequence
TGTACACAAAGGAAAGCGCT
